>Addgene plasmid #138457 | Lenti_MCP-LSD1_Hygro | addgene full sequence | sequence record 275489 | Addgene NGS Result
GACATTGATTATTGACTAGTTATTAATAGTAATCAATTACGGGGTCATTAGTTCATAGCCCATATATGGA
GTTCCGCGTTACATAACTTACGGTAAATGGCCCGCCTGGCTGACCGCCCAACGACCCCCGCCCATTGACG
TCAATAATGACGTATGTTCCCATAGTAACGCCAATAGGGACTTTCCATTGACGTCAATGGGTGGAGTATT
TACGGTAAACTGCCCACTTGGCAGTACATCAAGTGTATCATATGCCAAGTACGCCCCCTATTGACGTCAA
TGACGGTAAATGGCCCGCCTGGCATTATGCCCAGTACATGACCTTATGGGACTTTCCTACTTGGCAGTAC
ATCTACGTATTAGTCATCGCTATTACCATGGTGATGCGGTTTTGGCAGTACATCAATGGGCGTGGATAGC
GGTTTGACTCACGGGGATTTCCAAGTCTCCACCCCATTGACGTCAATGGGAGTTTGTTTTGGCACCAAAA
TCAACGGGACTTTCCAAAATGTCGTAACAACTCCGCCCCATTGACGCAAATGGGCGGTAGGCGTGTACGG
TGGGAGGTCTATATAAGCAGCGCGTTTTGCCTGTACTGGGTCTCTCTGGTTAGACCAGATCTGAGCCTGG
GAGCTCTCTGGCTAACTAGGGAACCCACTGCTTAAGCCTCAATAAAGCTTGCCTTGAGTGCTTCAAGTAG
TGTGTGCCCGTCTGTTGTGTGACTCTGGTAACTAGAGATCCCTCAGACCCTTTTAGTCAGTGTGGAAAAT
CTCTAGCAGTGGCGCCCGAACAGGGACTTGAAAGCGAAAGGGAAACCAGAGGAGCTCTCTCGACGCAGGA
CTCGGCTTGCTGAAGCGCGCACGGCAAGAGGCGAGGGGCGGCGACTGGTGAGTACGCCAAAAATTTTGAC
TAGCGGAGGCTAGAAGGAGAGAGATGGGTGCGAGAGCGTCAGTATTAAGCGGGGGAGAATTAGATCGCGA
TGGGAAAAAATTCGGTTAAGGCCAGGGGGAAAGAAAAAATATAAATTAAAACATATAGTATGGGCAAGCA
GGGAGCTAGAACGATTCGCAGTTAATCCTGGCCTGTTAGAAACATCAGAAGGCTGTAGACAAATACTGGG
ACAGCTACAACCATCCCTTCAGACAGGATCAGAAGAACTTAGATCATTATATAATACAGTAGCAACCCTC
TATTGTGTGCATCAAAGGATAGAGATAAAAGACACCAAGGAAGCTTTAGACAAGATAGAGGAAGAGCAAA
ACAAAAGTAAGACCACCGCACAGCAAGCGGCCGCTGATCTTCAGACCTGGAGGAGGAGATATGAGGGACA
ATTGGAGAAGTGAATTATATAAATATAAAGTAGTAAAAATTGAACCATTAGGAGTAGCACCCACCAAGGC
AAAGAGAAGAGTGGTGCAGAGAGAAAAAAGAGCAGTGGGAATAGGAGCTTTGTTCCTTGGGTTCTTGGGA
GCAGCAGGAAGCACTATGGGCGCAGCGTCAATGACGCTGACGGTACAGGCCAGACAATTATTGTCTGGTA
TAGTGCAGCAGCAGAACAATTTGCTGAGGGCTATTGAGGCGCAACAGCATCTGTTGCAACTCACAGTCTG
GGGCATCAAGCAGCTCCAGGCAAGAATCCTGGCTGTGGAAAGATACCTAAAGGATCAACAGCTCCTGGGG
ATTTGGGGTTGCTCTGGAAAACTCATTTGCACCACTGCTGTGCCTTGGAATGCTAGTTGGAGTAATAAAT
CTCTGGAACAGATTTGGAATCACACGACCTGGATGGAGTGGGACAGAGAAATTAACAATTACACAAGCTT
AATACACTCCTTAATTGAAGAATCGCAAAACCAGCAAGAAAAGAATGAACAAGAATTATTGGAATTAGAT
AAATGGGCAAGTTTGTGGAATTGGTTTAACATAACAAATTGGCTGTGGTATATAAAATTATTCATAATGA
TAGTAGGAGGCTTGGTAGGTTTAAGAATAGTTTTTGCTGTACTTTCTATAGTGAATAGAGTTAGGCAGGG
ATATTCACCATTATCGTTTCAGACCCACCTCCCAACCCCGAGGGGACCCGACAGGCCCGAAGGAATAGAA
GAAGAAGGTGGAGAGAGAGACAGAGACAGATCCATTCGATTAGTGAACGGATCGGCACTGCGTGCGCCAA
TTCTGCAGACAAATGGCAGTATTCATCCACAATTTTAAAAGAAAAGGGGGGATTGGGGGGTACAGTGCAG
GGGAAAGAATAGTAGACATAATAGCAACAGACATACAAACTAAAGAATTACAAAAACAAATTACAAAAAT
TCAAAATTTTCGGGTTTATTACAGGGACAGCAGAGATCCAGTTTGGTTAATTAGCTAGCTGCAAAGATGG
ATAAAGTTTTAAACAGAGAGGAATCTTTGCAGCTAATGGACCTTCTAGGTCTTGAAAGGAGTGGGAATTG
GCTCCGGTGCCCGTCAGTGGGCAGAGCGCACATCGCCCACAGTCCCCGAGAAGTTGGGGGGAGGGGTCGG
CAATTGAACCGGTGCCTAGAGAAGGTGGCGCGGGGTAAACTGGGAAAGTGATGTCGTGTACTGGCTCCGC
CTTTTTCCCGAGGGTGGGGGAGAACCGTATATAAGTGCAGTAGTCGCCGTGAACGTTCTTTTTCGCAACG
GGTTTGCCGCCAGAACACAGGTAAGTGCCGTGTGTGGTTCCCGCGGGCCTGGCCTCTTTACGGGTTATGG
CCCTTGCGTGCCTTGAATTACTTCCACCTGGCTGCAGTACGTGATTCTTGATCCCGAGCTTCGGGTTGGA
AGTGGGTGGGAGAGTTCGAGGCCTTGCGCTTAAGGAGCCCCTTCGCCTCGTGCTTGAGTTGAGGCCTGGC
CTGGGCGCTGGGGCCGCCGCGTGCGAATCTGGTGGCACCTTCGCGCCTGTCTCGCTGCTTTCGATAAGTC
TCTAGCCATTTAAAATTTTTGATGACCTGCTGCGACGCTTTTTTTCTGGCAAGATAGTCTTGTAAATGCG
GGCCAAGATCTGCACACTGGTATTTCGGTTTTTGGGGCCGCGGGCGGCGACGGGGCCCGTGCGTCCCAGC
GCACATGTTCGGCGAGGCGGGGCCTGCGAGCGCGGCCACCGAGAATCGGACGGGGGTAGTCTCAAGCTGG
CCGGCCTGCTCTGGTGCCTGGCCTCGCGCCGCCGTGTATCGCCCCGCCCTGGGCGGCAAGGCTGGCCCGG
TCGGCACCAGTTGCGTGAGCGGAAAGATGGCCGCTTCCCGGCCCTGCTGCAGGGAGCTCAAAATGAAGGA
CGCGGCGCTCGGGAGAGCGGGCGGGTGAGTCACCCACACAAAGGAAAAGGGCCTTTCCGTCCTCAGCCGT
CGCTTCATGTGACTCCACGGAGTACCGGGCGCCGTCCAGGCACCTCGATTAGTTCTCGAGCTTTTGGAGT
ACGTCGTCTTTAGGTTGGGGGGAGGGGTTTTATGCGATGGAGTTTCCCCACACTGAGTGGGTGGAGACTG
AAGTTAGGCCAGCTTGGCACTTGATGTAATTCTCCTTGGAATTTGCCCTTTTTGAGTTTGGATCTTGGTT
CATTCTCAAGCCTCAGACAGTGGTTCAAAGTTTTTTTCTTCCATTTCAGGTGTCGTGACGTACGGCCACC
ATGGCTTCAAACTTTACTCAGTTCGTGCTCGTGGACAATGGTGGGACAGGGGATGTGACAGTGGCTCCTT
CTAATTTCGCTAATGGGGTGGCAGAGTGGATCAGCTCCAACTCACGGAGCCAGGCCTACAAGGTGACATG
CAGCGTCAGGCAGTCTAGTGCCCAGAAGAGAAAGTATACCATCAAGGTGGAGGTCCCCAAAGTGGCTACC
CAGACAGTGGGCGGAGTCGAACTGCCTGTCGCCGCTTGGAGGTCCTACCTGAACATGGAGCTCACTATCC
CAATTTTCGCTACCAATTCTGACTGTGAACTCATCGTGAAGGCAATGCAGGGGCTCCTCAAAGACGGTAA
TCCTATCCCTTCCGCCATCGCCGCTAACTCAGGTATCTACAGCGCTGGAGGAGGTGGAAGCGGAGGAGGA
GGAAGCGGAGGAGGAGGTAGCGGACCTAAGAAAAAGAGGAAGGTGGCGGCCGCTGGATCCATGTTATCTG
GGAAGAAGGCGGCAGCCGCGGCGGCGGCGGCTGCAGCGGCAGCAACCGGGACGGAGGCTGGCCCTGGGAC
AGCAGGCGGCTCCGAGAACGGGTCTGAGGTGGCCGCGCAGCCCGCGGGCCTGTCGGGCCCAGCCGAGGTC
GGGCCGGGGGCGGTGGGGGAGCGCACACCCCGCAAGAAAGAGCCTCCGCGGGCCTCGCCCCCCGGGGGCC
TGGCGGAACCGCCGGGGTCCGCAGGGCCTCAGGCCGGCCCTACTGTCGTGCCTGGGTCTGCGACCCCCAT
GGAAACTGGAATAGCAGAGACTCCGGAGGGGCGTCGGACCAGCCGGCGCAAGCGGGCGAAGGTAGAGTAC
AGAGAGATGGATGAAAGCTTGGCCAACCTCTCAGAAGATGAGTATTATTCAGAAGAAGAGAGAAATGCCA
AAGCAGAGAAGGAAAAGAAGCTTCCCCCACCACCCCCTCAAGCCCCACCTGAGGAAGAAAATGAAAGTGA
GCCTGAAGAA
[703 nt withheld, positions 4631-5333]
A
[1294 nt withheld, positions 5335-6628]
CCTCGCCAGGCCACACCAGGTGTTCCTGCACAGCAGTCCCCAAGCATGTGTACAGGCAGTGGAGAGGGCA
GAGGAAGTCTGCTAACATGCGGTGACGTCGAGGAGAATCCTGGCCCAACCATGAAAAAGCCTGAACTCAC
CGCTACCTCTGTCGAGAAGTTTCTGATCGAAAAGTTCGACAGCGTCTCCGACCTGATGCAGCTCTCCGAG
GGCGAAGAATCTCGGGCTTTCAGCTTCGATGTGGGAGGGCGTGGATATGTCCTGCGGGTGAATAGCTGCG
CCGATGGTTTCTACAAAGATCGCTATGTTTATCGGCACTTTGCATCCGCCGCTCTCCCTATTCCCGAAGT
GCTTGACATTGGGGAGTTCAGCGAGAGCCTGACCTATTGCATCTCCCGCCGTGCACAGGGTGTCACCTTG
CAAGACCTGCCTGAAACCGAACTGCCCGCTGTTCTCCAGCCCGTCGCCGAGGCCATGGATGCCATCGCTG
CCGCCGATCTTAGCCAGACCAGCGGGTTCGGCCCATTCGGACCTCAAGGAATCGGTCAATACACTACATG
GCGCGATTTCATCTGCGCTATTGCTGATCCCCATGTGTATCACTGGCAAACTGTGATGGACGACACCGTC
AGTGCCTCCGTCGCCCAGGCTCTCGATGAGCTGATGCTTTGGGCCGAGGACTGCCCCGAAGTCCGGCACC
TCGTGCACGCCGATTTCGGCTCCAACAATGTCCTGACCGACAATGGCCGCATAACAGCCGTCATTGACTG
GAGCGAGGCCATGTTCGGGGATTCCCAATACGAGGTCGCCAACATCTTCTTCTGGAGGCCCTGGTTGGCT
TGTATGGAGCAGCAGACCCGCTACTTCGAGCGGAGGCATCCCGAGCTTGCAGGATCTCCTCGGCTCCGGG
CTTATATGCTCCGCATTGGTCTTGACCAACTCTATCAGAGCTTGGTTGACGGCAATTTCGATGATGCAGC
TTGGGCTCAGGGTCGCTGCGACGCAATCGTCCGGTCCGGAGCCGGGACTGTCGGGCGTACACAAATCGCC
CGCAGAAGCGCTGCCGTCTGGACCGATGGCTGTGTGGAAGTGCTCGCCGATAGTGGAAACAGACGCCCCA
GCACTCGTCCTAGGGCAAAGGATCTGCAGTAATGAGAATTCGATATCAAGCTTATCGGTAATCAACCTCT
GGATTACAAAATTTGTGAAAGATTGACTGGTATTCTTAACTATGTTGCTCCTTTTACGCTATGTGGATAC
GCTGCTTTAATGCCTTTGTATCATGCTATTGCTTCCCGTATGGCTTTCATTTTCTCCTCCTTGTATAAAT
CCTGGTTGCTGTCTCTTTATGAGGAGTTGTGGCCCGTTGTCAGGCAACGTGGCGTGGTGTGCACTGTGTT
TGCTGACGCAACCCCCACTGGTTGGGGCATTGCCACCACCTGTCAGCTCCTTTCCGGGACTTTCGCTTTC
CCCCTCCCTATTGCCACGGCGGAACTCATCGCCGCCTGCCTTGCCCGCTGCTGGACAGGGGCTCGGCTGT
TGGGCACTGACAATTCCGTGGTGTTGTCGGGGAAATCATCGTCCTTTCCTTGGCTGCTCGCCTGTGTTGC
CACCTGGATTCTGCGCGGGACGTCCTTCTGCTACGTCCCTTCGGCCCTCAATCCAGCGGACCTTCCTTCC
CGCGGCCTGCTGCCGGCTCTGCGGCCTCTTCCGCGTCTTCGCCTTCGCCCTCAGACGAGTCGGATCTCCC
TTTGGGCCGCCTCCCCGCATCGATACCGTCGACCTCGAGACCTAGAAAAACATGGAGCAATCACAAGTAG
CAATACAGCAGCTACCAATGCTGATTGTGCCTGGCTAGAAGCACAAGAGGAGGAGGAGGTGGGTTTTCCA
GTCACACCTCAGGTACCTTTAAGACCAATGACTTACAAGGCAGCTGTAGATCTTAGCCACTTTTTAAAAG
AAAAGGGGGGACTGGAAGGGCTAATTCACTCCCAACGAAGACAAGATATCCTTGATCTGTGGATCTACCA
CACACAAGGCTACTTCCCTGATTGGCAGAACTACACACCAGGGCCAGGGATCAGATATCCACTGACCTTT
GGATGGTGCTACAAGCTAGTACCAGTTGAGCAAGAGAAGGTAGAAGAAGCCAATGAAGGAGAGAACACCC
GCTTGTTACACCCTGTGAGCCTGCATGGGATGGATGACCCGGAGAGAGAAGTATTAGAGTGGAGGTTTGA
CAGCCGCCTAGCATTTCATCACATGGCCCGAGAGCTGCATCCGGACTGTACTGGGTCTCTCTGGTTAGAC
CAGATCTGAGCCTGGGAGCTCTCTGGCTAACTAGGGAACCCACTGCTTAAGCCTCAATAAAGCTTGCCTT
GAGTGCTTCAAGTAGTGTGTGCCCGTCTGTTGTGTGACTCTGGTAACTAGAGATCCCTCAGACCCTTTTA
GTCAGTGTGGAAAATCTCTAGCAGGGCCCGTTTAAACCCGCTGATCAGCCTCGACTGTGCCTTCTAGTTG
CCAGCCATCTGTTGTTTGCCCCTCCCCCGTGCCTTCCTTGACCCTGGAAGGTGCCACTCCCACTGTCCTT
TCCTAATAAAATGAGGAAATTGCATCGCATTGTCTGAGTAGGTGTCATTCTATTCTGGGGGGTGGGGTGG
GGCAGGACAGCAAGGGGGAGGATTGGGAAGACAATAGCAGGCATGCTGGGGATGCGGTGGGCTCTATGGC
TTCTGAGGCGGAAAGAACCAGCTGGGGCTCTAGGGGGTATCCCC
[124 nt withheld, positions 9403-9526]
C
[91 nt withheld, positions 9528-9618]
A
[49 nt withheld, positions 9620-9668]
CCTTTGACGTTGGAGTCCACGTTCTTT
[37 nt withheld, positions 9696-9732]
ACCCTATCTCGGTCTATTCTTTTGATTTATAAGGGATTTTGCCGATTTCGGCCTATTGGTTAAAAAATGA
GCTGATTTAACAAAAATTTAACGCGAATTAATTCTGTGGAATGTGTGTCAGTTAGGGTGTGGAAAGTCCC
CAGGCTCCCCAGCAGGCAGAAGTATGCAAAGCATGCATCTCAATTAGTCAGCAACCAGGTGTGGAAAGTC
CCCAGGCTCCCCAGCAGGCAGAAGTATGCAAAGCATGCATCTCAATTAGTCAGCAACCATAGTCCCGCCC
CTAACTCCGCCCATCCCGCCCCTAACTCCGCCCAGTTCCGCCCATTCTCCGCCCCATGGCTGACTAATTT
TTTTTATTTATGCAGAGGCCGAGGCCGCCTCTGCCTCTGAGCTATTCCAGAAGTAGTGAGGAGGCTTTTT
TGGAGGCCTAGGCTTTTGCAAAAAGCTCCCGGGAGCTTGTATATCCATTTTCGGATCTGATCAGCACGTG
TTGACAATTAATCATCGGCATAGTATATCGGCATAGTATAATACGACAAGGTGAGGAACTAAACCATGGC
CAAGTTGACCAGTGCCGTTCCGGTGCTCACCGCGCGCGACGTCGCCGGAGCGGTCGAGTTCTGGACCGAC
CGGCTCGGGTTCTCCCGGGACTTCGTGGAGGACGACTTCGCCGGTGTGGTCCGGGACGACGTGACCCTGT
TCATCAGCGCGGTCCAGGACCAGGTGGTGCCGGACAACACCCTGGCCTGGGTGTGGGTGCGCGGCCTGGA
CGAGCTGTACGCCGAGTGGTCGGAGGTCGTGTCCACGAACTTCCGGGACGCCTCCGGGCCGGCCATGACC
GAGATCGGCGAGCAGCCGTGGGGGCGGGAGTTCGCCCTGCGCGACCCGGCCGGCAACTGCGTGCACTTCG
TGGCCGAGGAGCAGGACTGACACGTGCTACGAGATTTCGATTCCACCGCCGCCTTCTATGAAAGGTTGGG
CTTCGGAATCGTTTTCCGGGACGCCGGCTGGATGATCCTCCAGCGCGGGGATCTCATGCTGGAGTTCTTC
GCCCACCCCAACTTGTTTATTGCAGCTTATAATGGTTACAAATAAAGCAATAGCATCACAAATTTCACAA
ATAAAGCATTTTTTTCACTGCATTCTAGTTGTGGTTTGTCCAAACTCATCAATGTATCTTATCATGTCTG
TATACCGTCGACCTCTAGCTAGAGCTTGGCGTAATCATGGTCATAGCTGTTTCCTGTGTGAAATTGTTAT
CCGCTCACAATTCCACACAACATACGAGCCGGAAGCATAAAGTGTAAAGCCTGGGGTGCCTAATGAGTGA
GCTAACTCACATTAATTGCGTTGCGCTCACTGCCCGCTTTCCAGTCGGGAAACCTGTCGTGCCAGCTGCA
TTAATGAATCGGCCAACGCGCGGGGAGAGGCGGTTTGCGTATTGGGCGCTCTTCCGCTTCCTCGCTCACT
GACTCGCTGCGCTCGGTCGTTCGGCTGCGGCGAGCGGTATCAGCTCACTCAAAGGCGGTAATACGGTTAT
CCACAGAATCAGGGGATAACGCAGGAAAGAACATGTGAGCAAAAGGCCAGCAAAAGGCCAGGAACCGTAA
AAAGGCCGCGTTGCTGGCGTTTTTCCATAGGCTCCGCCCCCCTGACGAGCATCACAAAAATCGACGCTCA
AGTCAGAGGTGGCGAAACCCGACAGGACTATAAAGATACCAGGCGTTTCCCCCTGGAAGCTCCCTCGTGC
GCTCTCCTGTTCCGACCCTGCCGCTTACCGGATACCTGTCCGCCTTTCTCCCTTCGGGAAGCGTGGCGCT
TTCTCATAGCTCACGCTGTAGGTATCTCAGTTCGGTGTAGGTCGTTCGCTCCAAGCTGGGCTGTGTGCAC
GAACCCCCCGTTCAGCCCGACCGCTGCGCCTTATCCGGTAACTATCGTCTTGAGTCCAACCCGGTAAGAC
ACGACTTATCGCCACTGGCAGCAGCCACTGGTAACAGGATTAGCAGAGCGAGGTATGTAGGCGGTGCTAC
AGAGTTCTTGAAGTGGTGGCCTAACTACGGCTACACTAGAAGAACAGTATTTGGTATCTGCGCTCTGCTG
AAGCCAGTTACCTTCGGAAAAAGAGTTGGTAGCTCTTGATCCGGCAAACAAACCACCGCTGGTAGCGGTG
GTTTTTTTGTTTGCAAGCAGCAGATTACGCGCAGAAAAAAAGGATCTCAAGAAGATCCTTTGATCTTTTC
TACGGGGTCTGACGCTCAGTGGAACGAAAACTCACGTTAAGGGATTTTGGTCATGAGATTATCAAAAAGG
ATCTTCACCTAGATCCTTTTAAATTAAAAATGAAGTTTTAAATCAATCTAAAGTATATATGAGTAAACTT
GGTCTGACAGTTACCAATGCTTAATCAGTGAGGCACCTATCTCAGCGATCTGTCTATTTCGTTCATCCAT
AGTTGCCTGACTCCCCGTCGTGTAGATAACTACGATACGGGAGGGCTTACCATCTGGCCCCAGTGCTGCA
ATGATACCGCGAGACCCACGCTCACCGGCTCCAGATTTATCAGCAATAAACCAGCCAGCCGGAAGGGCCG
AGCGCAGAAGTGGTCCTGCAACTTTATCCGCCTCCATCCAGTCTATTAATTGTTGCCGGGAAGCTAGAGT
AAGTAGTTCGCCAGTTAATAGTTTGCGCAACGTTGTTGCCATTGCTACAGGCATCGTGGTGTCACGCTCG
TCGTTTGGTATGGCTTCATTCAGCTCCGGTTCCCAACGATCAAGGCGAGTTACATGATCCCCCATGTTGT
GCAAAAAAGCGGTTAGCTCCTTCGGTCCTCCGATCGTTGTCAGAAGTAAGTTGGCCGCAGTGTTATCACT
CATGGTTATGGCAGCACTGCATAATTCTCTTACTGTCATGCCATCCGTAAGATGCTTTTCTGTGACTGGT
GAGTACTCAACCAAGTCATTCTGAGAATAGTGTATGCGGCGACCGAGTTGCTCTTGCCCGGCGTCAATAC
GGGATAATACCGCGCCACATAGCAGAACTTTAAAAGTGCTCATCATTGGAAAACGTTCTTCGGGGCGAAA
ACTCTCAAGGATCTTACCGCTGTTGAGATCCAGTTCGATGTAACCCACTCGTGCACCCAACTGATCTTCA
GCATCTTTTACTTTCACCAGCGTTTCTGGGTGAGCAAAAACAGGAAGGCAAAATGCCGCAAAAAAGGGAA
TAAGGGCGACACGGAAATGTTGAATACTCATACTCTTCCTTTTTCAATATTATTGAAGCATTTATCAGGG
TTATTGTCTCATGAGCGGATACATATTTGAATGTATTTAGAAAAATAAACAAATAGGGGTTCCGCGCACA
TTTCCCCGAAAAGTGCCACCTGACGTCGACGGATCGGGAGATCTCCCGATCCCCTATGGTGCACTCTCAG
TACAATCTGCTCTGATGCCGCATAGTTAAGCCAGTATCTGCTCCCTGCTTGTGTGTTGGAGGTCGCTGAG
TAGTGCGCGAGCAAAATTTAAGCTACAACAAGGCAAGGCTTGACCGACAATTGCATGAAGAATCTGCTTA
GGGTTAGGCGTTTTGCGCTGCTTCGCGATGTACGGGCCAGATATACGCGTT
Features (pLannotate 1.2.2; 35 found; start..end, strand, type, name):
      1..380     +  enhancer       CMV enhancer: human cytomegalovirus immediate early enhancer
    381..580     +  promoter       CMV promoter: human cytomegalovirus (CMV) immediate early promoter
    598..778     +  LTR            5' LTR (truncated): truncated 5' long terminal repeat (LTR) from HIV-1
    825..950     +  misc_feature   HIV-1 Ψ: packaging signal of human immunodeficiency virus type 1
    934..1297    +  CDS            HIV-1 gag (fragment): gag protein from human immunodeficiency virus 1; gag
   1443..1676    +  misc_feature   RRE: The Rev response element (RRE) of HIV-1 allows for Rev-dependent mRNA export from the nucleus to the cytoplasm.
   2053..2153    +  CDS            Rev (fragment): human immunodeficiency virus 1 (HIV-1) Rev protein; rev; enhances nuclear export of unspliced and incompletely spliced viral mRNAs
   2203..2320    +  misc_feature   cPPT/CTS: central polypurine tract and central termination sequence of HIV-1
   2377..2443    +  CDS            small t antigen (fragment): SV40 (simian virus 40) small t antigen
   2469..2680    +  promoter       EF-1α core promoter: core promoter for human elongation factor EF-1α
   2681..2790    +  intron         EF-1α intron A (fragment): intron upstream of the start codon of human EF-1α
   3416..3619    +  intron         EF-1α intron A: truncated intron upstream of the start codon of human EF-1α
   3641..4030    +  CDS            CAPSD_BPMS2: Experimental evidence at protein level: Swiss-Prot protein existence level 1. Acts as a translational repressor of viral replicase synthesis late in infection. This latter function is the result of capsid protein interaction with an RNA hairpin which contains the replicase ribosome-binding site. From Escherichia phage MS2 (Bacteriophage MS2).
   4175..6676    +  CDS            KDM1A (sequence partly withheld): KDM1A_HUMAN - Also known as AOF2, KDM1, KIAA0601, LSD1. Experimental evidence at protein level: Swiss-Prot protein existence level 1. Histone demethylase that can demethylate both 'Lys-4' (H3K4me) and 'Lys-9' (H3K9me) of histone H3, thereby acting as a coactivator or a corepressor, depending on the context (PubMed:15620353, PubMed:15811342, PubMed:16140033, PubMed:16079794, PubMed:16079795, PubMed:16223729). Acts by oxidizing the substrate by FAD to generate the corresponding imine that is subsequently hydrolyzed (PubMed:15620353, PubMed:15811342, PubMed:16079794, PubMed:21300290). Acts as a c
   6749..7770    +  CDS            HygR (fragment): hygromycin B phosphotransferase confers resistance to hygromycin
   7784..7805    +  misc_feature   MCS (fragment): pBluescript multiple cloning site
   7808..8396    +  misc_feature   WPRE: woodchuck hepatitis virus posttranscriptional regulatory element
   8333..8914    +  CDS            nef (fragment): NEF_HV1H2 - Experimental evidence at protein level: Swiss-Prot protein existence level 1. Extracellular Nef protein targets CD4(+) T-lymphocytes for apoptosis by interacting with CXCR4 surface receptors. From Human immunodeficiency virus type 1 group M subtype B (isolate HXB2) (HIV-1).
   8921..9101    +  LTR            5' LTR (truncated): truncated 5' long terminal repeat (LTR) from HIV-1
   9133..9357    +  polyA_signal   bGH poly(A) signal: bovine growth hormone polyadenylation signal
   9361..9382    +  promoter       SV40 promoter (fragment): SV40 enhancer and early promoter
   9403..9831    +  rep_origin     f1 ori (sequence partly withheld): f1 bacteriophage origin of replication; arrow indicates direction of (+) strand synthesis
   9845..10174   +  promoter       SV40 promoter: SV40 enhancer and early promoter
  10222..10269   +  promoter       EM7 promoter: synthetic bacterial promoter&nbsp
  10288..10662   +  CDS            BleoR: antibiotic-binding protein; Sh ble from Streptoalloteichus hindustanus; confers resistance to bleomycin, phleomycin, and Zeocin™
  10672..10797   +  CDS            ble (fragment): BLE_KLEPN - Experimental evidence at protein level: Swiss-Prot protein existence level 1. Binding protein with a strong affinity to the bleomycin family of antibiotics. Binds to CL990; an antimitotic-antibiotic compound. From Klebsiella pneumoniae.
  10792..10913   +  polyA_signal   SV40 poly(A) signal: SV40 polyadenylation signal
  10984..11006   -  protein_bind   lac operator (fragment): The lac repressor binds to the lac operator to inhibit transcription in E. coli. This inhibition can be relieved by adding lactose or isopropyl-β-D-thiogalactopyranoside (IPTG). lac repressor encoded by lacI
  11010..11040   -  promoter       lac promoter: promoter for the E. coli lac operon
  11055..11076   -  protein_bind   CAP binding site: CAP binding activates transcription in the presence of cAMP. E. coli catabolite activator protein
  11089..11181   -  CDS            lacI (fragment): lac repressor; lacI; The lac repressor binds to the lac operator to inhibit transcription in E. coli. This inhibition can be relieved by adding lactose or isopropyl-β-D-thiogalactopyranoside (IPTG).
  11364..11952   -  rep_origin     ori: high-copy-number ColE1/pMB1/pBR322/pUC origin of replication
  12123..12983   -  CDS            AmpR: β-lactamase; bla; confers resistance to ampicillin, carbenicillin, and related antibiotics
  12984..13088   -  promoter       AmpR promoter: bla
  13147..13199   -  misc_feature   bom (fragment): basis of mobility region from pBR322
