>Addgene plasmid #138457 | Lenti_MCP-LSD1_Hygro | depositor full sequence | sequence record 287201 | Lenti_MCP-LSD1_Hygro sequence 13353 bps
GTCGACGGATCGGGAGATCTCCCGATCCCCTATGGTGCACTCTCAGTACAATCTGCTCTGATGCCGCATA
GTTAAGCCAGTATCTGCTCCCTGCTTGTGTGTTGGAGGTCGCTGAGTAGTGCGCGAGCAAAATTTAAGCT
ACAACAAGGCAAGGCTTGACCGACAATTGCATGAAGAATCTGCTTAGGGTTAGGCGTTTTGCGCTGCTTC
GCGATGTACGGGCCAGATATACGCGTTGACATTGATTATTGACTAGTTATTAATAGTAATCAATTACGGG
GTCATTAGTTCATAGCCCATATATGGAGTTCCGCGTTACATAACTTACGGTAAATGGCCCGCCTGGCTGA
CCGCCCAACGACCCCCGCCCATTGACGTCAATAATGACGTATGTTCCCATAGTAACGCCAATAGGGACTT
TCCATTGACGTCAATGGGTGGAGTATTTACGGTAAACTGCCCACTTGGCAGTACATCAAGTGTATCATAT
GCCAAGTACGCCCCCTATTGACGTCAATGACGGTAAATGGCCCGCCTGGCATTATGCCCAGTACATGACC
TTATGGGACTTTCCTACTTGGCAGTACATCTACGTATTAGTCATCGCTATTACCATGGTGATGCGGTTTT
GGCAGTACATCAATGGGCGTGGATAGCGGTTTGACTCACGGGGATTTCCAAGTCTCCACCCCATTGACGT
CAATGGGAGTTTGTTTTGGCACCAAAATCAACGGGACTTTCCAAAATGTCGTAACAACTCCGCCCCATTG
ACGCAAATGGGCGGTAGGCGTGTACGGTGGGAGGTCTATATAAGCAGCGCGTTTTGCCTGTACTGGGTCT
CTCTGGTTAGACCAGATCTGAGCCTGGGAGCTCTCTGGCTAACTAGGGAACCCACTGCTTAAGCCTCAAT
AAAGCTTGCCTTGAGTGCTTCAAGTAGTGTGTGCCCGTCTGTTGTGTGACTCTGGTAACTAGAGATCCCT
CAGACCCTTTTAGTCAGTGTGGAAAATCTCTAGCAGTGGCGCCCGAACAGGGACTTGAAAGCGAAAGGGA
AACCAGAGGAGCTCTCTCGACGCAGGACTCGGCTTGCTGAAGCGCGCACGGCAAGAGGCGAGGGGCGGCG
ACTGGTGAGTACGCCAAAAATTTTGACTAGCGGAGGCTAGAAGGAGAGAGATGGGTGCGAGAGCGTCAGT
ATTAAGCGGGGGAGAATTAGATCGCGATGGGAAAAAATTCGGTTAAGGCCAGGGGGAAAGAAAAAATATA
AATTAAAACATATAGTATGGGCAAGCAGGGAGCTAGAACGATTCGCAGTTAATCCTGGCCTGTTAGAAAC
ATCAGAAGGCTGTAGACAAATACTGGGACAGCTACAACCATCCCTTCAGACAGGATCAGAAGAACTTAGA
TCATTATATAATACAGTAGCAACCCTCTATTGTGTGCATCAAAGGATAGAGATAAAAGACACCAAGGAAG
CTTTAGACAAGATAGAGGAAGAGCAAAACAAAAGTAAGACCACCGCACAGCAAGCGGCCGCTGATCTTCA
GACCTGGAGGAGGAGATATGAGGGACAATTGGAGAAGTGAATTATATAAATATAAAGTAGTAAAAATTGA
ACCATTAGGAGTAGCACCCACCAAGGCAAAGAGAAGAGTGGTGCAGAGAGAAAAAAGAGCAGTGGGAATA
GGAGCTTTGTTCCTTGGGTTCTTGGGAGCAGCAGGAAGCACTATGGGCGCAGCGTCAATGACGCTGACGG
TACAGGCCAGACAATTATTGTCTGGTATAGTGCAGCAGCAGAACAATTTGCTGAGGGCTATTGAGGCGCA
ACAGCATCTGTTGCAACTCACAGTCTGGGGCATCAAGCAGCTCCAGGCAAGAATCCTGGCTGTGGAAAGA
TACCTAAAGGATCAACAGCTCCTGGGGATTTGGGGTTGCTCTGGAAAACTCATTTGCACCACTGCTGTGC
CTTGGAATGCTAGTTGGAGTAATAAATCTCTGGAACAGATTTGGAATCACACGACCTGGATGGAGTGGGA
CAGAGAAATTAACAATTACACAAGCTTAATACACTCCTTAATTGAAGAATCGCAAAACCAGCAAGAAAAG
AATGAACAAGAATTATTGGAATTAGATAAATGGGCAAGTTTGTGGAATTGGTTTAACATAACAAATTGGC
TGTGGTATATAAAATTATTCATAATGATAGTAGGAGGCTTGGTAGGTTTAAGAATAGTTTTTGCTGTACT
TTCTATAGTGAATAGAGTTAGGCAGGGATATTCACCATTATCGTTTCAGACCCACCTCCCAACCCCGAGG
GGACCCGACAGGCCCGAAGGAATAGAAGAAGAAGGTGGAGAGAGAGACAGAGACAGATCCATTCGATTAG
TGAACGGATCGGCACTGCGTGCGCCAATTCTGCAGACAAATGGCAGTATTCATCCACAATTTTAAAAGAA
AAGGGGGGATTGGGGGGTACAGTGCAGGGGAAAGAATAGTAGACATAATAGCAACAGACATACAAACTAA
AGAATTACAAAAACAAATTACAAAAATTCAAAATTTTCGGGTTTATTACAGGGACAGCAGAGATCCAGTT
TGGTTAATTAGCTAGCTGCAAAGATGGATAAAGTTTTAAACAGAGAGGAATCTTTGCAGCTAATGGACCT
TCTAGGTCTTGAAAGGAGTGGGAATTGGCTCCGGTGCCCGTCAGTGGGCAGAGCGCACATCGCCCACAGT
CCCCGAGAAGTTGGGGGGAGGGGTCGGCAATTGAACCGGTGCCTAGAGAAGGTGGCGCGGGGTAAACTGG
GAAAGTGATGTCGTGTACTGGCTCCGCCTTTTTCCCGAGGGTGGGGGAGAACCGTATATAAGTGCAGTAG
TCGCCGTGAACGTTCTTTTTCGCAACGGGTTTGCCGCCAGAACACAGGTAAGTGCCGTGTGTGGTTCCCG
CGGGCCTGGCCTCTTTACGGGTTATGGCCCTTGCGTGCCTTGAATTACTTCCACCTGGCTGCAGTACGTG
ATTCTTGATCCCGAGCTTCGGGTTGGAAGTGGGTGGGAGAGTTCGAGGCCTTGCGCTTAAGGAGCCCCTT
CGCCTCGTGCTTGAGTTGAGGCCTGGCCTGGGCGCTGGGGCCGCCGCGTGCGAATCTGGTGGCACCTTCG
CGCCTGTCTCGCTGCTTTCGATAAGTCTCTAGCCATTTAAAATTTTTGATGACCTGCTGCGACGCTTTTT
TTCTGGCAAGATAGTCTTGTAAATGCGGGCCAAGATCTGCACACTGGTATTTCGGTTTTTGGGGCCGCGG
GCGGCGACGGGGCCCGTGCGTCCCAGCGCACATGTTCGGCGAGGCGGGGCCTGCGAGCGCGGCCACCGAG
AATCGGACGGGGGTAGTCTCAAGCTGGCCGGCCTGCTCTGGTGCCTGGCCTCGCGCCGCCGTGTATCGCC
CCGCCCTGGGCGGCAAGGCTGGCCCGGTCGGCACCAGTTGCGTGAGCGGAAAGATGGCCGCTTCCCGGCC
CTGCTGCAGGGAGCTCAAAATGAAGGACGCGGCGCTCGGGAGAGCGGGCGGGTGAGTCACCCACACAAAG
GAAAAGGGCCTTTCCGTCCTCAGCCGTCGCTTCATGTGACTCCACGGAGTACCGGGCGCCGTCCAGGCAC
CTCGATTAGTTCTCGAGCTTTTGGAGTACGTCGTCTTTAGGTTGGGGGGAGGGGTTTTATGCGATGGAGT
TTCCCCACACTGAGTGGGTGGAGACTGAAGTTAGGCCAGCTTGGCACTTGATGTAATTCTCCTTGGAATT
TGCCCTTTTTGAGTTTGGATCTTGGTTCATTCTCAAGCCTCAGACAGTGGTTCAAAGTTTTTTTCTTCCA
TTTCAGGTGTCGTGACGTACGGCCACCATGGCTTCAAACTTTACTCAGTTCGTGCTCGTGGACAATGGTG
GGACAGGGGATGTGACAGTGGCTCCTTCTAATTTCGCTAATGGGGTGGCAGAGTGGATCAGCTCCAACTC
ACGGAGCCAGGCCTACAAGGTGACATGCAGCGTCAGGCAGTCTAGTGCCCAGAAGAGAAAGTATACCATC
AAGGTGGAGGTCCCCAAAGTGGCTACCCAGACAGTGGGCGGAGTCGAACTGCCTGTCGCCGCTTGGAGGT
CCTACCTGAACATGGAGCTCACTATCCCAATTTTCGCTACCAATTCTGACTGTGAACTCATCGTGAAGGC
AATGCAGGGGCTCCTCAAAGACGGTAATCCTATCCCTTCCGCCATCGCCGCTAACTCAGGTATCTACAGC
GCTGGAGGAGGTGGAAGCGGAGGAGGAGGAAGCGGAGGAGGAGGTAGCGGACCTAAGAAAAAGAGGAAGG
TGGCGGCCGCTGGATCCATGTTATCTGGGAAGAAGGCGGCAGCCGCGGCGGCGGCGGCTGCAGCGGCAGC
AACCGGGACGGAGGCTGGCCCTGGGACAGCAGGCGGCTCCGAGAACGGGTCTGAGGTGGCCGCGCAGCCC
GCGGGCCTGTCGGGCCCAGCCGAGGTCGGGCCGGGGGCGGTGGGGGAGCGCACACCCCGCAAGAAAGAGC
CTCCGCGGGCCTCGCCCCCCGGGGGCCTGGCGGAACCGCCGGGGTCCGCAGGGCCTCAGGCCGGCCCTAC
TGTCGTGCCTGGGTCTGCGACCCCCATGGAAACTGGAATAGCAGAGACTCCGGAGGGGCGTCGGACCAGC
CGGCGCAAGCGGGCGAAGGTAGAGTACAGAGAGATGGATGAAAGCTTGGCCAACCTCTCAGAAGATGAGT
ATTATTCAGAAGAAGAGAGAAATGCCAAAGCAGAGAAGGAAAAGAAGCTTCCCCCACCACCCCCTCAAGC
CCCACCTGAGGAAGAAAATGAAAGTGAGCCTGAAGAA
[1998 nt withheld, positions 4868-6865]
CCTCGCCAGGCCACACCAGGTGTTCCTGCACAGCAGTCCCCAAGCATGTGTACAGGCAGTGGAGAGGGCA
GAGGAAGTCTGCTAACATGCGGTGACGTCGAGGAGAATCCTGGCCCAACCATGAAAAAGCCTGAACTCAC
CGCTACCTCTGTCGAGAAGTTTCTGATCGAAAAGTTCGACAGCGTCTCCGACCTGATGCAGCTCTCCGAG
GGCGAAGAATCTCGGGCTTTCAGCTTCGATGTGGGAGGGCGTGGATATGTCCTGCGGGTGAATAGCTGCG
CCGATGGTTTCTACAAAGATCGCTATGTTTATCGGCACTTTGCATCCGCCGCTCTCCCTATTCCCGAAGT
GCTTGACATTGGGGAGTTCAGCGAGAGCCTGACCTATTGCATCTCCCGCCGTGCACAGGGTGTCACCTTG
CAAGACCTGCCTGAAACCGAACTGCCCGCTGTTCTCCAGCCCGTCGCCGAGGCCATGGATGCCATCGCTG
CCGCCGATCTTAGCCAGACCAGCGGGTTCGGCCCATTCGGACCTCAAGGAATCGGTCAATACACTACATG
GCGCGATTTCATCTGCGCTATTGCTGATCCCCATGTGTATCACTGGCAAACTGTGATGGACGACACCGTC
AGTGCCTCCGTCGCCCAGGCTCTCGATGAGCTGATGCTTTGGGCCGAGGACTGCCCCGAAGTCCGGCACC
TCGTGCACGCCGATTTCGGCTCCAACAATGTCCTGACCGACAATGGCCGCATAACAGCCGTCATTGACTG
GAGCGAGGCCATGTTCGGGGATTCCCAATACGAGGTCGCCAACATCTTCTTCTGGAGGCCCTGGTTGGCT
TGTATGGAGCAGCAGACCCGCTACTTCGAGCGGAGGCATCCCGAGCTTGCAGGATCTCCTCGGCTCCGGG
CTTATATGCTCCGCATTGGTCTTGACCAACTCTATCAGAGCTTGGTTGACGGCAATTTCGATGATGCAGC
TTGGGCTCAGGGTCGCTGCGACGCAATCGTCCGGTCCGGAGCCGGGACTGTCGGGCGTACACAAATCGCC
CGCAGAAGCGCTGCCGTCTGGACCGATGGCTGTGTGGAAGTGCTCGCCGATAGTGGAAACAGACGCCCCA
GCACTCGTCCTAGGGCAAAGGATCTGCAGTAATGAGAATTCGATATCAAGCTTATCGGTAATCAACCTCT
GGATTACAAAATTTGTGAAAGATTGACTGGTATTCTTAACTATGTTGCTCCTTTTACGCTATGTGGATAC
GCTGCTTTAATGCCTTTGTATCATGCTATTGCTTCCCGTATGGCTTTCATTTTCTCCTCCTTGTATAAAT
CCTGGTTGCTGTCTCTTTATGAGGAGTTGTGGCCCGTTGTCAGGCAACGTGGCGTGGTGTGCACTGTGTT
TGCTGACGCAACCCCCACTGGTTGGGGCATTGCCACCACCTGTCAGCTCCTTTCCGGGACTTTCGCTTTC
CCCCTCCCTATTGCCACGGCGGAACTCATCGCCGCCTGCCTTGCCCGCTGCTGGACAGGGGCTCGGCTGT
TGGGCACTGACAATTCCGTGGTGTTGTCGGGGAAATCATCGTCCTTTCCTTGGCTGCTCGCCTGTGTTGC
CACCTGGATTCTGCGCGGGACGTCCTTCTGCTACGTCCCTTCGGCCCTCAATCCAGCGGACCTTCCTTCC
CGCGGCCTGCTGCCGGCTCTGCGGCCTCTTCCGCGTCTTCGCCTTCGCCCTCAGACGAGTCGGATCTCCC
TTTGGGCCGCCTCCCCGCATCGATACCGTCGACCTCGAGACCTAGAAAAACATGGAGCAATCACAAGTAG
CAATACAGCAGCTACCAATGCTGATTGTGCCTGGCTAGAAGCACAAGAGGAGGAGGAGGTGGGTTTTCCA
GTCACACCTCAGGTACCTTTAAGACCAATGACTTACAAGGCAGCTGTAGATCTTAGCCACTTTTTAAAAG
AAAAGGGGGGACTGGAAGGGCTAATTCACTCCCAACGAAGACAAGATATCCTTGATCTGTGGATCTACCA
CACACAAGGCTACTTCCCTGATTGGCAGAACTACACACCAGGGCCAGGGATCAGATATCCACTGACCTTT
GGATGGTGCTACAAGCTAGTACCAGTTGAGCAAGAGAAGGTAGAAGAAGCCAATGAAGGAGAGAACACCC
GCTTGTTACACCCTGTGAGCCTGCATGGGATGGATGACCCGGAGAGAGAAGTATTAGAGTGGAGGTTTGA
CAGCCGCCTAGCATTTCATCACATGGCCCGAGAGCTGCATCCGGACTGTACTGGGTCTCTCTGGTTAGAC
CAGATCTGAGCCTGGGAGCTCTCTGGCTAACTAGGGAACCCACTGCTTAAGCCTCAATAAAGCTTGCCTT
GAGTGCTTCAAGTAGTGTGTGCCCGTCTGTTGTGTGACTCTGGTAACTAGAGATCCCTCAGACCCTTTTA
GTCAGTGTGGAAAATCTCTAGCAGGGCCCGTTTAAACCCGCTGATCAGCCTCGACTGTGCCTTCTAGTTG
CCAGCCATCTGTTGTTTGCCCCTCCCCCGTGCCTTCCTTGACCCTGGAAGGTGCCACTCCCACTGTCCTT
TCCTAATAAAATGAGGAAATTGCATCGCATTGTCTGAGTAGGTGTCATTCTATTCTGGGGGGTGGGGTGG
GGCAGGACAGCAAGGGGGAGGATTGGGAAGACAATAGCAGGCATGCTGGGGATGCGGTGGGCTCTATGGC
TTCTGAGGCGGAAAGAACCAGCTGGGGCTCTAGGGGGTATCCCC
[124 nt withheld, positions 9640-9763]
C
[91 nt withheld, positions 9765-9855]
A
[49 nt withheld, positions 9857-9905]
CCTTTGACGTTGGAGTCCACGTTCTTT
[37 nt withheld, positions 9933-9969]
ACCCTATCTCGGTCTATTCTTTTGATTTATAAGGGATTTTGCCGATTTCGGCCTATTGGTTAAAAAATGA
GCTGATTTAACAAAAATTTAACGCGAATTAATTCTGTGGAATGTGTGTCAGTTAGGGTGTGGAAAGTCCC
CAGGCTCCCCAGCAGGCAGAAGTATGCAAAGCATGCATCTCAATTAGTCAGCAACCAGGTGTGGAAAGTC
CCCAGGCTCCCCAGCAGGCAGAAGTATGCAAAGCATGCATCTCAATTAGTCAGCAACCATAGTCCCGCCC
CTAACTCCGCCCATCCCGCCCCTAACTCCGCCCAGTTCCGCCCATTCTCCGCCCCATGGCTGACTAATTT
TTTTTATTTATGCAGAGGCCGAGGCCGCCTCTGCCTCTGAGCTATTCCAGAAGTAGTGAGGAGGCTTTTT
TGGAGGCCTAGGCTTTTGCAAAAAGCTCCCGGGAGCTTGTATATCCATTTTCGGATCTGATCAGCACGTG
TTGACAATTAATCATCGGCATAGTATATCGGCATAGTATAATACGACAAGGTGAGGAACTAAACCATGGC
CAAGTTGACCAGTGCCGTTCCGGTGCTCACCGCGCGCGACGTCGCCGGAGCGGTCGAGTTCTGGACCGAC
CGGCTCGGGTTCTCCCGGGACTTCGTGGAGGACGACTTCGCCGGTGTGGTCCGGGACGACGTGACCCTGT
TCATCAGCGCGGTCCAGGACCAGGTGGTGCCGGACAACACCCTGGCCTGGGTGTGGGTGCGCGGCCTGGA
CGAGCTGTACGCCGAGTGGTCGGAGGTCGTGTCCACGAACTTCCGGGACGCCTCCGGGCCGGCCATGACC
GAGATCGGCGAGCAGCCGTGGGGGCGGGAGTTCGCCCTGCGCGACCCGGCCGGCAACTGCGTGCACTTCG
TGGCCGAGGAGCAGGACTGACACGTGCTACGAGATTTCGATTCCACCGCCGCCTTCTATGAAAGGTTGGG
CTTCGGAATCGTTTTCCGGGACGCCGGCTGGATGATCCTCCAGCGCGGGGATCTCATGCTGGAGTTCTTC
GCCCACCCCAACTTGTTTATTGCAGCTTATAATGGTTACAAATAAAGCAATAGCATCACAAATTTCACAA
ATAAAGCATTTTTTTCACTGCATTCTAGTTGTGGTTTGTCCAAACTCATCAATGTATCTTATCATGTCTG
TATACCGTCGACCTCTAGCTAGAGCTTGGCGTAATCATGGTCATAGCTGTTTCCTGTGTGAAATTGTTAT
CCGCTCACAATTCCACACAACATACGAGCCGGAAGCATAAAGTGTAAAGCCTGGGGTGCCTAATGAGTGA
GCTAACTCACATTAATTGCGTTGCGCTCACTGCCCGCTTTCCAGTCGGGAAACCTGTCGTGCCAGCTGCA
TTAATGAATCGGCCAACGCGCGGGGAGAGGCGGTTTGCGTATTGGGCGCTCTTCCGCTTCCTCGCTCACT
GACTCGCTGCGCTCGGTCGTTCGGCTGCGGCGAGCGGTATCAGCTCACTCAAAGGCGGTAATACGGTTAT
CCACAGAATCAGGGGATAACGCAGGAAAGAACATGTGAGCAAAAGGCCAGCAAAAGGCCAGGAACCGTAA
AAAGGCCGCGTTGCTGGCGTTTTTCCATAGGCTCCGCCCCCCTGACGAGCATCACAAAAATCGACGCTCA
AGTCAGAGGTGGCGAAACCCGACAGGACTATAAAGATACCAGGCGTTTCCCCCTGGAAGCTCCCTCGTGC
GCTCTCCTGTTCCGACCCTGCCGCTTACCGGATACCTGTCCGCCTTTCTCCCTTCGGGAAGCGTGGCGCT
TTCTCATAGCTCACGCTGTAGGTATCTCAGTTCGGTGTAGGTCGTTCGCTCCAAGCTGGGCTGTGTGCAC
GAACCCCCCGTTCAGCCCGACCGCTGCGCCTTATCCGGTAACTATCGTCTTGAGTCCAACCCGGTAAGAC
ACGACTTATCGCCACTGGCAGCAGCCACTGGTAACAGGATTAGCAGAGCGAGGTATGTAGGCGGTGCTAC
AGAGTTCTTGAAGTGGTGGCCTAACTACGGCTACACTAGAAGAACAGTATTTGGTATCTGCGCTCTGCTG
AAGCCAGTTACCTTCGGAAAAAGAGTTGGTAGCTCTTGATCCGGCAAACAAACCACCGCTGGTAGCGGTG
GTTTTTTTGTTTGCAAGCAGCAGATTACGCGCAGAAAAAAAGGATCTCAAGAAGATCCTTTGATCTTTTC
TACGGGGTCTGACGCTCAGTGGAACGAAAACTCACGTTAAGGGATTTTGGTCATGAGATTATCAAAAAGG
ATCTTCACCTAGATCCTTTTAAATTAAAAATGAAGTTTTAAATCAATCTAAAGTATATATGAGTAAACTT
GGTCTGACAGTTACCAATGCTTAATCAGTGAGGCACCTATCTCAGCGATCTGTCTATTTCGTTCATCCAT
AGTTGCCTGACTCCCCGTCGTGTAGATAACTACGATACGGGAGGGCTTACCATCTGGCCCCAGTGCTGCA
ATGATACCGCGAGACCCACGCTCACCGGCTCCAGATTTATCAGCAATAAACCAGCCAGCCGGAAGGGCCG
AGCGCAGAAGTGGTCCTGCAACTTTATCCGCCTCCATCCAGTCTATTAATTGTTGCCGGGAAGCTAGAGT
AAGTAGTTCGCCAGTTAATAGTTTGCGCAACGTTGTTGCCATTGCTACAGGCATCGTGGTGTCACGCTCG
TCGTTTGGTATGGCTTCATTCAGCTCCGGTTCCCAACGATCAAGGCGAGTTACATGATCCCCCATGTTGT
GCAAAAAAGCGGTTAGCTCCTTCGGTCCTCCGATCGTTGTCAGAAGTAAGTTGGCCGCAGTGTTATCACT
CATGGTTATGGCAGCACTGCATAATTCTCTTACTGTCATGCCATCCGTAAGATGCTTTTCTGTGACTGGT
GAGTACTCAACCAAGTCATTCTGAGAATAGTGTATGCGGCGACCGAGTTGCTCTTGCCCGGCGTCAATAC
GGGATAATACCGCGCCACATAGCAGAACTTTAAAAGTGCTCATCATTGGAAAACGTTCTTCGGGGCGAAA
ACTCTCAAGGATCTTACCGCTGTTGAGATCCAGTTCGATGTAACCCACTCGTGCACCCAACTGATCTTCA
GCATCTTTTACTTTCACCAGCGTTTCTGGGTGAGCAAAAACAGGAAGGCAAAATGCCGCAAAAAAGGGAA
TAAGGGCGACACGGAAATGTTGAATACTCATACTCTTCCTTTTTCAATATTATTGAAGCATTTATCAGGG
TTATTGTCTCATGAGCGGATACATATTTGAATGTATTTAGAAAAATAAACAAATAGGGGTTCCGCGCACA
TTTCCCCGAAAAGTGCCACCTGAC
Features (pLannotate 1.2.2; 35 found; start..end, strand, type, name):
     31..83      -  misc_feature   bom (fragment): basis of mobility region from pBR322
    238..617     +  enhancer       CMV enhancer: human cytomegalovirus immediate early enhancer
    618..817     +  promoter       CMV promoter: human cytomegalovirus (CMV) immediate early promoter
    835..1015    +  LTR            5' LTR (truncated): truncated 5' long terminal repeat (LTR) from HIV-1
   1062..1187    +  misc_feature   HIV-1 Ψ: packaging signal of human immunodeficiency virus type 1
   1171..1534    +  CDS            HIV-1 gag (fragment): gag protein from human immunodeficiency virus 1; gag
   1680..1913    +  misc_feature   RRE: The Rev response element (RRE) of HIV-1 allows for Rev-dependent mRNA export from the nucleus to the cytoplasm.
   2290..2390    +  CDS            Rev (fragment): human immunodeficiency virus 1 (HIV-1) Rev protein; rev; enhances nuclear export of unspliced and incompletely spliced viral mRNAs
   2440..2557    +  misc_feature   cPPT/CTS: central polypurine tract and central termination sequence of HIV-1
   2614..2680    +  CDS            small t antigen (fragment): SV40 (simian virus 40) small t antigen
   2706..2917    +  promoter       EF-1α core promoter: core promoter for human elongation factor EF-1α
   2918..3027    +  intron         EF-1α intron A (fragment): intron upstream of the start codon of human EF-1α
   3653..3856    +  intron         EF-1α intron A: truncated intron upstream of the start codon of human EF-1α
   3878..4267    +  CDS            CAPSD_BPMS2: Experimental evidence at protein level: Swiss-Prot protein existence level 1. Acts as a translational repressor of viral replicase synthesis late in infection. This latter function is the result of capsid protein interaction with an RNA hairpin which contains the replicase ribosome-binding site. From Escherichia phage MS2 (Bacteriophage MS2).
   4412..6913    +  CDS            KDM1A (sequence partly withheld): KDM1A_HUMAN - Also known as AOF2, KDM1, KIAA0601, LSD1. Experimental evidence at protein level: Swiss-Prot protein existence level 1. Histone demethylase that can demethylate both 'Lys-4' (H3K4me) and 'Lys-9' (H3K9me) of histone H3, thereby acting as a coactivator or a corepressor, depending on the context (PubMed:15620353, PubMed:15811342, PubMed:16140033, PubMed:16079794, PubMed:16079795, PubMed:16223729). Acts by oxidizing the substrate by FAD to generate the corresponding imine that is subsequently hydrolyzed (PubMed:15620353, PubMed:15811342, PubMed:16079794, PubMed:21300290). Acts as a c
   6986..8007    +  CDS            HygR (fragment): hygromycin B phosphotransferase confers resistance to hygromycin
   8021..8042    +  misc_feature   MCS (fragment): pBluescript multiple cloning site
   8045..8633    +  misc_feature   WPRE: woodchuck hepatitis virus posttranscriptional regulatory element
   8570..9151    +  CDS            nef (fragment): NEF_HV1H2 - Experimental evidence at protein level: Swiss-Prot protein existence level 1. Extracellular Nef protein targets CD4(+) T-lymphocytes for apoptosis by interacting with CXCR4 surface receptors. From Human immunodeficiency virus type 1 group M subtype B (isolate HXB2) (HIV-1).
   9158..9338    +  LTR            5' LTR (truncated): truncated 5' long terminal repeat (LTR) from HIV-1
   9370..9594    +  polyA_signal   bGH poly(A) signal: bovine growth hormone polyadenylation signal
   9598..9619    +  promoter       SV40 promoter (fragment): SV40 enhancer and early promoter
   9640..10068   +  rep_origin     f1 ori (sequence partly withheld): f1 bacteriophage origin of replication; arrow indicates direction of (+) strand synthesis
  10082..10411   +  promoter       SV40 promoter: SV40 enhancer and early promoter
  10459..10506   +  promoter       EM7 promoter: synthetic bacterial promoter&nbsp
  10525..10899   +  CDS            BleoR: antibiotic-binding protein; Sh ble from Streptoalloteichus hindustanus; confers resistance to bleomycin, phleomycin, and Zeocin™
  10909..11034   +  CDS            ble (fragment): BLE_KLEPN - Experimental evidence at protein level: Swiss-Prot protein existence level 1. Binding protein with a strong affinity to the bleomycin family of antibiotics. Binds to CL990; an antimitotic-antibiotic compound. From Klebsiella pneumoniae.
  11029..11150   +  polyA_signal   SV40 poly(A) signal: SV40 polyadenylation signal
  11221..11243   -  protein_bind   lac operator (fragment): The lac repressor binds to the lac operator to inhibit transcription in E. coli. This inhibition can be relieved by adding lactose or isopropyl-β-D-thiogalactopyranoside (IPTG). lac repressor encoded by lacI
  11247..11277   -  promoter       lac promoter: promoter for the E. coli lac operon
  11292..11313   -  protein_bind   CAP binding site: CAP binding activates transcription in the presence of cAMP. E. coli catabolite activator protein
  11326..11418   -  CDS            lacI (fragment): lac repressor; lacI; The lac repressor binds to the lac operator to inhibit transcription in E. coli. This inhibition can be relieved by adding lactose or isopropyl-β-D-thiogalactopyranoside (IPTG).
  11601..12189   -  rep_origin     ori: high-copy-number ColE1/pMB1/pBR322/pUC origin of replication
  12360..13220   -  CDS            AmpR: β-lactamase; bla; confers resistance to ampicillin, carbenicillin, and related antibiotics
  13221..13325   -  promoter       AmpR promoter: bla
