[The description below was written by a language model from this plasmid's Addgene catalogue record and pLannotate feature annotations shown in this document.]
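Description:
Lenti_MCP-LSD1_Hygro is a 13,353 bp lentiviral transfer plasmid on a pLenti backbone, built for stable expression in mammalian cells of an effector used in CRISPR-based epigenetic editing. It is maintained in E. coli through a high-copy ColE1/pUC-type origin with ampicillin selection (AmpR), and it also carries an f1 origin. Outside the viral unit, the backbone includes an SV40/EM7-driven bleomycin/Zeocin resistance cassette with an SV40 poly(A) signal. The viral genome is transcribed from a CMV enhancer/promoter fused to a truncated HIV-1 5' LTR. It contains the Ψ packaging signal with a gag fragment, the RRE for Rev-dependent nuclear export, the cPPT/CTS, a WPRE to boost transcript expression, and a truncated 3' LTR followed by a bGH poly(A) signal. Packaging functions are not encoded on the plasmid and must be supplied in trans.

The payload is driven by the human EF-1α promoter with its intron A. It encodes the bacteriophage MS2 coat protein (MCP) upstream of human LSD1 (KDM1A), an FAD-dependent histone demethylase that acts on methylated H3K4 and H3K9. The hygromycin B phosphotransferase coding sequence follows. The catalogue entry describes it as linked through a 2A peptide, although the 2A itself is not annotated in the feature tables, so one transcript should yield both the fusion protein and the selection marker for transduced cells. MCP binds MS2 RNA hairpins, so the fusion is presumably recruited to guide RNAs carrying such aptamers, bringing demethylase activity to targeted enhancers, in line with the associated work on enhancer-targeting epigenetic editing. The two feature tables (the repository's sequencing result and the depositor's sequence) list the same features and differ only in their start coordinate.
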