Addgene plasmid #138457: Lenti_MCP-LSD1_Hygro
Purpose: lenti vector encoding the MS2-LSD1 with a 2A Hygro resistance marker
Depositing lab: Jian Xu. Depositing organization: University of Texas Southwestern Medical Center. Publication: Interrogation of enhancer function by enhancer-targeting CRISPR epigenetic editing. Li K, Liu Y, Cao H, Zhang Y, Gu Z, Liu X, Yu A, Kaphle P, Dickerson KE, Ni M, Xu J. Nat Commun. 2020 Jan 24;11(1):485. doi: 10.1038/s41467-020-14362-5. PubMed 31980609.
Backbone
  Vector backbone: plenti
  Vector type: Mammalian Expression, Lentiviral, CRISPR
Growth in bacteria
  Bacterial resistance: Ampicillin, 100 μg/mL
  Growth temperature: 37°C
  Growth strain: NEB Stable
  Copy number: High Copy
Gene/Insert
  Gene/Insert name: LSD1
  Insert size (bp): 2556
  Promoter: EF1a
  Cloning method: Ligation Independent Cloning
  Sequencing primers: 5′ TGGATCTTGGTTCATTCTCAAGC; 3′ NA
Terms and licenses: Academic/Nonprofit Terms; Industry Terms: Not Available to Industry
How to cite: Lenti_MCP-LSD1_Hygro was a gift from Jian Xu (Addgene plasmid # 138457 ; http://n2t.net/addgene:138457 ; RRID:Addgene_138457)
